Addgene plasmid #141884: TFORF1907
Purpose: Lentiviral vector for overexpressing transcription factor ORFs with unique 24-bp barcodes. Barcodes facilitate identification of transcription factors in pooled screens.
Depositing lab: Feng Zhang. Depositing organization: Broad Institute. Publication: A transcription factor atlas of directed differentiation. Joung J, Ma S, Tay T, Geiger-Schuller KR, Kirchgatterer PC, Verdine VK, Guo B, Arias-Garcia MA, Allen WE, Singh A, Kuksenko O, Abudayyeh OO, Gootenberg JS, Fu Z, Macrae RK, Buenrostro JD, Regev A, Zhang F. Cell. 2023 Jan 5;186(1):209-229.e26. doi: 10.1016/j.cell.2022.11.026. PubMed 36608654.
Backbone
  Vector backbone: pLX_TRC317
  Backbone manufacturer: Broad Institute Genetic Perturbation Platform
  Backbone size w/o insert (bp): 8264
  Vector type: Mammalian Expression, Lentiviral
  Selectable markers: Puromycin
Growth in bacteria
  Bacterial resistance: Ampicillin, 100 μg/mL
  Growth temperature: 37°C
  Growth strain: NEB Stable
  Copy number: High Copy
Gene/Insert
  Gene/Insert name: TCF7L2
  Species: H. sapiens (human)
  Insert size (bp): 1892
  Entrez Gene: TCF7L2 (a.k.a. TCF-4, TCF4)
  Promoter: EF1a
  Cloning method: Unknown
  Sequencing primers: 5′ GGGTGGAGACTGAAGTTAGGCCAG; 3′ CACATAGCGTAAAAGGAGCAACATAG
Terms and licenses: Academic/Nonprofit Terms; Industry Terms: Not Available to Industry
Depositor comments: NM_030756,ENST00000369397 . The transcription factor ORF portion of this plasmid was synthesized by Genewiz. Please test multiple small colonies in case of plasmid recombination. To make this collection available in a timely manner, a portion of this collection was not fully sequenced by Addgene. If an Addgene verified full plasmid sequence is not available, please contact us prior to placing an order to request the full sequence.
How to cite: TFORF1907 was a gift from Feng Zhang (Addgene plasmid # 141884 ; http://n2t.net/addgene:141884 ; RRID:Addgene_141884)
