[The description below was written by a language model from this plasmid's Addgene catalogue record and pLannotate feature annotations shown in this document.]
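Description:
TFORF1907 is a third-generation, self-inactivating lentiviral expression plasmid built on the pLX_TRC317 backbone and carrying the human transcription factor TCF7L2 (also called TCF4), a Wnt-pathway effector that acts with β-catenin to regulate target promoters. It belongs to a barcoded transcription factor ORF collection. Each member carries a unique 24-bp barcode so that the transcription factor delivered to a cell can be identified in pooled overexpression screens. The barcode is not annotated in the feature table. In E. coli the plasmid is maintained through a high-copy ColE1/pUC origin and selected with ampicillin via β-lactamase. An f1 origin and remnants of a lac/lacZα cloning region flanked by T3 and T7 promoters are also present. The depositor notes that the plasmid can recombine in bacteria.

The viral genome is transcribed from an RSV promoter fused to a truncated HIV-1 5' LTR. This is followed by the Ψ packaging signal with a gag fragment, and then the RRE for Rev-dependent nuclear export. The genome ends in a ΔU3 3' LTR, which inactivates LTR promoter activity after integration, followed by an SV40 polyadenylation signal. Between the LTRs there are two expression units. An SV40 early promoter/origin drives puromycin N-acetyltransferase for selection of transduced mammalian cells. Downstream of a cPPT/CTS element, the EF-1α promoter drives constitutive expression of the synthesized TCF7L2 ORF. A WPRE after the ORF enhances transcript stability and expression. The short U6 promoter fragment annotated between the ORF and the WPRE is probably residual backbone sequence, though the record does not explain it. The construct is suited to stable TCF7L2 overexpression, for example in directed-differentiation screens.
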