Features (pLannotate 1.2.2; 31 found; start..end, strand, type, name):
      5..231     +  promoter       RSV promoter: Rous sarcoma virus enhancer/promoter
    232..412     +  LTR            5' LTR (truncated): truncated 5' long terminal repeat (LTR) from HIV-1
    459..584     +  misc_feature   HIV-1 Ψ: packaging signal of human immunodeficiency virus type 1
    568..931     +  CDS            HIV-1 gag (fragment): gag protein from human immunodeficiency virus 1; gag
   1077..1310    +  misc_feature   RRE: The Rev response element (RRE) of HIV-1 allows for Rev-dependent mRNA export from the nucleus to the cytoplasm.
   1687..1713    +  CDS            Rev (fragment): human immunodeficiency virus 1 (HIV-1) Rev protein; rev; enhances nuclear export of unspliced and incompletely spliced viral mRNAs
   1720..1743    +  promoter       SV40 promoter (fragment): SV40 early promoter
   1744..1815    +  promoter       SV40 promoter (fragment): SV40 enhancer and early promoter
   1839..1974    +  rep_origin     SV40 ori: SV40 origin of replication
   2020..2616    +  CDS            PuroR (fragment): puromycin N-acetyltransferase; pac from Streptomyces; confers resistance to puromycin
   2665..2782    +  misc_feature   cPPT/CTS: central polypurine tract and central termination sequence of HIV-1
   2847..2913    +  CDS            small t antigen (fragment): SV40 (simian virus 40) small t antigen
   2920..4098    +  promoter       EF-1α promoter: strong constitutive promoter for human elongation factor EF-1α
   4115..5902    +  CDS            TCF7L2: TF7L2_HUMAN - Also known as TCF4. Experimental evidence at protein level: Swiss-Prot protein existence level 1. Participates in the Wnt signaling pathway and modulates MYC expression by binding to its promoter in a sequence-specific manner. Acts as repressor in the absence of CTNNB1, and as activator in its presence. Activates transcription from promoters with several copies of the Tcf motif 5'-CCTTTGATC-3' in the presence of CTNNB1. TLE1, TLE2, TLE3 and TLE4 repress transactivation mediated by TCF7L2/TCF4 and CTNNB1. Expression of dominant-negative mutants results in cell-cycle arrest in G1.
   5918..5971    +  promoter       U6 promoter (fragment): RNA polymerase III promoter for human U6 snRNA
   6013..6601    +  misc_feature   WPRE: woodchuck hepatitis virus posttranscriptional regulatory element
   6652..6671    +  misc_feature   cPPT/CTS (fragment): central polypurine tract and central termination sequence of HIV-1
   6673..6906    +  LTR            3' LTR (ΔU3): self-inactivating 3' long terminal repeat (LTR) from HIV-1
   6984..7105    +  polyA_signal   SV40 poly(A) signal: SV40 polyadenylation signal
   7145..7280    +  rep_origin     SV40 ori: SV40 origin of replication
   7301..7319    -  promoter       T7 promoter: promoter for bacteriophage T7 RNA polymerase
   7327..7482    +  CDS            lacZα (fragment): LacZα fragment of β-galactosidase; lacZ fragment
   7487..7915    +  rep_origin     f1 ori (sequence partly withheld): f1 bacteriophage origin of replication; arrow indicates direction of (+) strand synthesis
   7968..8072    +  promoter       AmpR promoter: bla
   8073..8933    +  CDS            AmpR: β-lactamase; bla; confers resistance to ampicillin, carbenicillin, and related antibiotics
   9104..9692    +  rep_origin     ori: high-copy-number ColE1/pMB1/pBR322/pUC origin of replication
   9875..9967    +  CDS            lacI (fragment): lac repressor; lacI; The lac repressor binds to the lac operator to inhibit transcription in E. coli. This inhibition can be relieved by adding lactose or isopropyl-β-D-thiogalactopyranoside (IPTG).
   9980..10001   +  protein_bind   CAP binding site: CAP binding activates transcription in the presence of cAMP. E. coli catabolite activator protein
  10016..10046   +  promoter       lac promoter: promoter for the E. coli lac operon
  10054..10070   +  protein_bind   lac operator: The lac repressor binds to the lac operator to inhibit transcription in E. coli. This inhibition can be relieved by adding lactose or isopropyl-β-D-thiogalactopyranoside (IPTG). lac repressor encoded by lacI
  10115..10133   +  promoter       T3 promoter: promoter for bacteriophage T3 RNA polymerase
>Addgene plasmid #141884 | TFORF1907 | addgene full sequence | sequence record 415060 | Addgene NGS Result
TTAATGTAGTCTTATGCAATACTCTTGTAGTCTTGCAACATGGTAACGATGAGTTAGCAACATGCCTTAC
AAGGAGAGAAAAAGCACCGTGCATGCCGATTGGTGGAAGTAAGGTGGTACGATCGTGCCTTATTAGGAAG
GCAACAGACGGGTCTGACATGGATTGGACGAACCACTGAATTGCCGCATTGCAGAGATATTGTATTTAAG
TGCCTAGCTCGATACATAAACGGGTCTCTCTGGTTAGACCAGATCTGAGCCTGGGAGCTCTCTGGCTAAC
TAGGGAACCCACTGCTTAAGCCTCAATAAAGCTTGCCTTGAGTGCTTCAAGTAGTGTGTGCCCGTCTGTT
GTGTGACTCTGGTAACTAGAGATCCCTCAGACCCTTTTAGTCAGTGTGGAAAATCTCTAGCAGTGGCGCC
CGAACAGGGACTTGAAAGCGAAAGGGAAACCAGAGGAGCTCTCTCGACGCAGGACTCGGCTTGCTGAAGC
GCGCACGGCAAGAGGCGAGGGGCGGCGACTGGTGAGTACGCCAAAAATTTTGACTAGCGGAGGCTAGAAG
GAGAGAGATGGGTGCGAGAGCGTCAGTATTAAGCGGGGGAGAATTAGATCGCGATGGGAAAAAATTCGGT
TAAGGCCAGGGGGAAAGAAAAAATATAAATTAAAACATATAGTATGGGCAAGCAGGGAGCTAGAACGATT
CGCAGTTAATCCTGGCCTGTTAGAAACATCAGAAGGCTGTAGACAAATACTGGGACAGCTACAACCATCC
CTTCAGACAGGATCAGAAGAACTTAGATCATTATATAATACAGTAGCAACCCTCTATTGTGTGCATCAAA
GGATAGAGATAAAAGACACCAAGGAAGCTTTAGACAAGATAGAGGAAGAGCAAAACAAAAGTAAGACCAC
CGCACAGCAAGCGGCCGCTGATCTTCAGACCTGGAGGAGGAGATATGAGGGACAATTGGAGAAGTGAATT
ATATAAATATAAAGTAGTAAAAATTGAACCATTAGGAGTAGCACCCACCAAGGCAAAGAGAAGAGTGGTG
CAGAGAGAAAAAAGAGCAGTGGGAATAGGAGCTTTGTTCCTTGGGTTCTTGGGAGCAGCAGGAAGCACTA
TGGGCGCAGCGTCAATGACGCTGACGGTACAGGCCAGACAATTATTGTCTGGTATAGTGCAGCAGCAGAA
CAATTTGCTGAGGGCTATTGAGGCGCAACAGCATCTGTTGCAACTCACAGTCTGGGGCATCAAGCAGCTC
CAGGCAAGAATCCTGGCTGTGGAAAGATACCTAAAGGATCAACAGCTCCTGGGGATTTGGGGTTGCTCTG
GAAAACTCATTTGCACCACTGCTGTGCCTTGGAATGCTAGTTGGAGTAATAAATCTCTGGAACAGATTTG
GAATCACACGACCTGGATGGAGTGGGACAGAGAAATTAACAATTACACAAGCTTAATACACTCCTTAATT
GAAGAATCGCAAAACCAGCAAGAAAAGAATGAACAAGAATTATTGGAATTAGATAAATGGGCAAGTTTGT
GGAATTGGTTTAACATAACAAATTGGCTGTGGTATATAAAATTATTCATAATGATAGTAGGAGGCTTGGT
AGGTTTAAGAATAGTTTTTGCTGTACTTTCTATAGTGAATAGAGTTAGGCAGGGATATTCACCATTATCG
TTTCAGACCCACCTCCCAACCCCGAGGGGACCCATGCATTGCATCTCAATTAGTCAGCAACCAGGTGTGG
AAAGTCCCCAGGCTCCCCAGCAGGCAGAAGTATGCAAAGCATGCGTCTCAATTAGTCAGCAACCATAGTC
CCGCCCCTAACTCCGCCCATCCCGCCCCTAACTCCGCCCAGTTCCGCCCATTCTCCGCCCCATGGCTGAC
TAATTTTTTTTATTTATGCAGAGGCCGAGGCCGCCTCGGCCTCTGAGCTATTCCAGAAGTAGTGAGGAGG
CTTTTTTGGAGGCCTAGGCTTTTGCAAAAAGCTTTCTAGAGGTACCACCGGAGCTTACCATGACCGAGTA
CAAGCCCACGGTGCGCCTCGCCACCCGCGACGACGTCCCCAGGGCCGTACGCACCCTCGCCGCCGCGTTC
GCCGACTACCCCGCCACGCGCCACACCGTCGATCCGGACCGCCACATCGAGCGGGTCACCGAGCTGCAAG
AACTCTTCCTCACGCGCGTCGGGCTCGACATCGGCAAGGTGTGGGTCGCGGACGACGGCGCCGCCGTGGC
GGTCTGGACCACGCCGGAGAGCGTCGAAGCGGGGGCGGTGTTCGCCGAGATCGGCCCGCGCATGGCCGAG
TTGAGCGGTTCCCGGCTGGCCGCGCAGCAACAGATGGAAGGCCTCCTGGCGCCGCACCGGCCCAAGGAGC
CCGCGTGGTTCCTGGCCACCGTCGGCGTCTCGCCCGACCACCAGGGCAAGGGTCTGGGCAGCGCCGTCGT
GCTCCCCGGAGTGGAGGCGGCCGAGCGCGCCGGGGTGCCCGCCTTCCTGGAGACCTCCGCGCCCCGCAAC
CTCCCCTTCTACGAGCGGCTCGGCTTCACCGTCACCGCCGACGTCGAGGTGCCCGAAGGACCGCGCACCT
GGTGCATGACCCGCAAGCCCGGTGCCAGTTAACGAATTCTAGATCTTGAGACAAATGGCAGTATTCATCC
ACAATTTTAAAAGAAAAGGGGGGATTGGGGGGTACAGTGCAGGGGAAAGAATAGTAGACATAATAGCAAC
AGACATACAAACTAAAGAATTACAAAAACAAATTACAAAAATTCAAAATTTTCGGGTTTATTACAGGGAC
AGCAGAGATCCACTTTGGCGCCGGCTCGAGGCCTGCAGGTGCAAAGATGGATAAAGTTTTAAACAGAGAG
GAATCTTTGCAGCTAATGGACCTTCTAGGTCTTGAAAGGAGTGGGAATTGGCTCCGGTGCCCGTCAGTGG
GCAGAGCGCACATCGCCCACAGTCCCCGAGAAGTTGGGGGGAGGGGTCGGCAATTGAACCGGTGCCTAGA
GAAGGTGGCGCGGGGTAAACTGGGAAAGTGATGTCGTGTACTGGCTCCGCCTTTTTCCCGAGGGTGGGGG
AGAACCGTATATAAGTGCAGTAGTCGCCGTGAACGTTCTTTTTCGCAACGGGTTTGCCGCCAGAACACAG
GTAAGTGCCGTGTGTGGTTCCCGCGGGCCTGGCCTCTTTACGGGTTATGGCCCTTGCGTGCCTTGAATTA
CTTCCACCTGGCTGCAGTACGTGATTCTTGATCCCGAGCTTCGGGTTGGAAGTGGGTGGGAGAGTTCGAG
GCCTTGCGCTTAAGGAGCCCCTTCGCCTCGTGCTTGAGTTGAGGCCTGGCCTGGGCGCTGGGGCCGCCGC
GTGCGAATCTGGTGGCACCTTCGCGCCTGTCTCGCTGCTTTCGATAAGTCTCTAGCCATTTAAAATTTTT
GATGACCTGCTGCGACGCTTTTTTTCTGGCAAGATAGTCTTGTAAATGCGGGCCAAGATCTGCACACTGG
TATTTCGGTTTTTGGGGCCGCGGGCGGCGACGGGGCCCGTGCGTCCCAGCGCACATGTTCGGCGAGGCGG
GGCCTGCGAGCGCGGCCACCGAGAATCGGACGGGGGTAGTCTCAAGCTGGCCGGCCTGCTCTGGTGCCTG
GCCTCGCGCCGCCGTGTATCGCCCCGCCCTGGGCGGCAAGGCTGGCCCGGTCGGCACCAGTTGCGTGAGC
GGAAAGATGGCCGCTTCCCGGCCCTGCTGCAGGGAGCTCAAAATGGAGGACGCGGCGCTCGGGAGAGCGG
GCGGGTGAGTCACCCACACAAAGGAAAAGGGCCTTTCCGTCCTCAGCCGTCGCTTCATGTGACTCCACGG
AGTACCGGGCGCCGTCCAGGCACCTCGATTAGTTCTCGAGCTTTTGGAGTACGTCGTCTTTAGGTTGGGG
GGAGGGGTTTTATGCGATGGAGTTTCCCCACACTGAGTGGGTGGAGACTGAAGTTAGGCCAGCTTGGCAC
TTGATGTAATTCTCCTTGGAATTTGCCCTTTTTGAGTTTGGATCTTGGTTCATTCTCAAGCCTCAGACAG
TGGTTCAAAGTTTTTTTCTTCCATTTCAGGTGTCGTGAGGCTAGCACCGCCACCATGCCGCAGCTGAACG
GCGGTGGAGGGGATGACCTAGGCGCCAACGACGAACTGATTTCCTTCAAAGACGAGGGCGAACAGGAGGA
GAAGAGCTCCGAAAACTCCTCGGCAGAGAGGGATTTAGCTGATGTCAAATCGTCTCTAGTCAATGAATCA
GAAACGAATCAAAACAGCTCCTCCGATTCCGAGGCGGAAAGACGGCCTCCGCCTCGCTCCGAAAGTTTCC
GAGACAAATCCCGGGAAAGTTTGGAAGAAGCGGCCAAGAGGCAAGATGGAGGGCTCTTTAAGGGGCCACC
GTATCCCGGCTACCCCTTCATCATGATCCCCGACCTGACGAGCCCCTACCTCCCCAACGGATCGCTCTCG
CCCACCGCCCGAACCTATCTCCAGATGAAATGGCCACTGCTTGATGTCCAGGCAGGGAGCCTCCAGAGTA
GACAAGCCCTCAAGGATGCCCGGTCCCCATCACCGGCACACATTGTCTCTAACAAAGTGCCAGTGGTGCA
GCACCCTCACCATGTCCACCCCCTCACGCCTCTTATCACGTACAGCAATGAACACTTCACGCCGGGAAAC
CCACCTCCACACTTACCAGCCGACGTAGACCCCAAAACAGGAATCCCACGGCCTCCGCACCCTCCAGATA
TATCCCCGTATTACCCACTATCGCCTGGCACCGTAGGACAAATCCCCCATCCGCTAGGATGGTTAGTACC
ACAGCAAGGTCAACCAGTGTACCCAATCACGACAGGAGGATTCAGACACCCCTACCCCACAGCTCTGACC
GTCAATGCTTCCATGTCCAGGTTCCCTCCCCATATGGTCCCACCACATCATACGCTACACACGACGGGCA
TTCCGCATCCGGCCATAGTCACACCAACAGTCAAACAGGAATCGTCCCAGAGTGATGTCGGCTCACTCCA
TAGTTCAAAGCATCAGGACTCCAAAAAGGAAGAAGAAAAGAAGAAGCCCCACATAAAGAAACCTCTTAAT
GCATTCATGTTGTATATGAAGGAAATGAGAGCAAAGGTCGTAGCTGAGTGCACGTTGAAAGAAAGCGCGG
CCATCAACCAGATCCTTGGGCGGAGGTGGCATGCACTGTCCAGAGAAGAGCAAGCGAAATACTACGAGCT
GGCCCGGAAGGAGCGACAGCTTCATATGCAACTGTACCCCGGCTGGTCCGCGCGGGATAACTATGGAAAG
AAGAAGAAGAGGAAAAGGGACAAGCAGCCGGGAGAGACCAATGAACACAGCGAATGTTTCCTAAATCCTT
GCCTTTCACTTCCTCCGATTACAGACCTGAGCGCTCCTAAGAAATGCCGAGCGCGCTTTGGCCTTGATCA
ACAGAATAACTGGTGCGGCCCTTGCAGGAGAAAAAAAAAGTGCGTTCGCTACATACAAGGTGAAGGCAGC
TGCCTCAGCCCACCCTCTTCAGATGGAAGCTTACTAGATTCGCCTCCCCCCTCCCCGAACCTGCTAGGCT
CCCCTCCCCGAGACGCCAAGTCACAGACTGAGCAGACCCAGCCTCTGTCGCTGTCCCTGAAGCCCGACCC
CCTGGCCCACCTGTCCATGATGCCTCCGCCACCCGCCCTCCTGCTCGCTGAGGCCACCCACAAGGCCTCC
GCCCTCTGTCCCAACGGGGCCCTGGACCTGCCCCCAGCCGCTTTGCAGCCTGCCGCCCCCTCCTCATCAA
TTGCACAGCCGTCGACTTCTTCCTTACATTCCCACAGCTCCCTGGCCGGGACCCAGCCCCAGCCGCTGTC
GCTCGTCACCAAGTCTTTAGAATAGTAATGAACTAGTCCGTAACTTGAAAGTATTTCGATTTCTTGGCTT
TATATATCTTGTGGAAAGGACGAACGCATGGGTTGATGCGCGGTAGCACGCGTTAAGTCGACAATCAACC
TCTGGATTACAAAATTTGTGAAAGATTGACTGGTATTCTTAACTATGTTGCTCCTTTTACGCTATGTGGA
TACGCTGCTTTAATGCCTTTGTATCATGCTATTGCTTCCCGTATGGCTTTCATTTTCTCCTCCTTGTATA
AATCCTGGTTGCTGTCTCTTTATGAGGAGTTGTGGCCCGTTGTCAGGCAACGTGGCGTGGTGTGCACTGT
GTTTGCTGACGCAACCCCCACTGGTTGGGGCATTGCCACCACCTGTCAGCTCCTTTCCGGGACTTTCGCT
TTCCCCCTCCCTATTGCCACGGCGGAACTCATCGCCGCCTGCCTTGCCCGCTGCTGGACAGGGGCTCGGC
TGTTGGGCACTGACAATTCCGTGGTGTTGTCGGGGAAATCATCGTCCTTTCCTTGGCTGCTCGCCTGTGT
TGCCACCTGGATTCTGCGCGGGACGTCCTTCTGCTACGTCCCTTCGGCCCTCAATCCAGCGGACCTTCCT
TCCCGCGGCCTGCTGCCGGCTCTGCGGCCTCTTCCGCGTCTTCGCCTTCGCCCTCAGACGAGTCGGATCT
CCCTTTGGGCCGCCTCCCCGCGTCGACTTTAAGACCAATGACTTACAAGGCAGCTGTAGATCTTAGCCAC
TTTTTAAAAGAAAAGGGGGGACTGGAAGGGCTAATTCACTCCCAACGAAGACAAGATCTGCTTTTTGCTT
GTACTGGGTCTCTCTGGTTAGACCAGATCTGAGCCTGGGAGCTCTCTGGCTAACTAGGGAACCCACTGCT
TAAGCCTCAATAAAGCTTGCCTTGAGTGCTTCAAGTAGTGTGTGCCCGTCTGTTGTGTGACTCTGGTAAC
TAGAGATCCCTCAGACCCTTTTAGTCAGTGTGGAAAATCTCTAGCAGTACGTATAGTAGTTCATGTCATC
TTATTATTCAGTATTTATAACTTGCAAAGAAATGAATATCAGAGAGTGAGAGGAACTTGTTTATTGCAGC
TTATAATGGTTACAAATAAAGCAATAGCATCACAAATTTCACAAATAAAGCATTTTTTTCACTGCATTCT
AGTTGTGGTTTGTCCAAACTCATCAATGTATCTTATCATGTCTGGCTCTAGCTATCCCGCCCCTAACTCC
GCCCATCCCGCCCCTAACTCCGCCCAGTTCCGCCCATTCTCCGCCCCATGGCTGACTAATTTTTTTTATT
TATGCAGAGGCCGAGGCCGCCTCGGCCTCTGAGCTATTCCAGAAGTAGTGAGGAGGCTTTTTTGGAGGCC
TAGGGACGTACCCAATTCGCCCTATAGTGAGTCGTATTACGCGCGCTCACTGGCCGTCGTTTTACAACGT
CGTGACTGGGAAAACCCTGGCGTTACCCAACTTAATCGCCTTGCAGCACATCCCCCTTTCGCCAGCTGGC
GTAATAGCGAAGAGGCCCGCACCGATCGCCCTTCCCAACAGTTGCGCAGCCTGAATGGCGAATGGG
[124 nt withheld, positions 7487-7610]
C
[91 nt withheld, positions 7612-7702]
A
[49 nt withheld, positions 7704-7752]
CCTTTGACGTTGGAGTCCACGTTCTTT
[37 nt withheld, positions 7780-7816]
ACCCTATCTCGGTCTATTCTTTTGATTTATAAGGGATTTTGCCGATTTCGGCCTATTGGTTAAAAAATGA
GCTGATTTAACAAAAATTTAACGCGAATTTTAACAAAATATTAACGCTTACAATTTAGGTGGCACTTTTC
GGGGAAATGTGCGCGGAACCCCTATTTGTTTATTTTTCTAAATACATTCAAATATGTATCCGCTCATGAG
ACAATAACCCTGATAAATGCTTCAATAATATTGAAAAAGGAAGAGTATGAGTATTCAACATTTCCGTGTC
GCCCTTATTCCCTTTTTTGCGGCATTTTGCCTTCCTGTTTTTGCTCACCCAGAAACGCTGGTGAAAGTAA
AAGATGCTGAAGATCAGTTGGGTGCACGAGTGGGTTACATCGAACTGGATCTCAACAGCGGTAAGATCCT
TGAGAGTTTTCGCCCCGAAGAACGTTTTCCAATGATGAGCACTTTTAAAGTTCTGCTATGTGGCGCGGTA
TTATCCCGTATTGACGCCGGGCAAGAGCAACTCGGTCGCCGCATACACTATTCTCAGAATGACTTGGTTG
AGTACTCACCAGTCACAGAAAAGCATCTTACGGATGGCATGACAGTAAGAGAATTATGCAGTGCTGCCAT
AACCATGAGTGATAACACTGCGGCCAACTTACTTCTGACAACGATCGGAGGACCGAAGGAGCTAACCGCT
TTTTTGCACAACATGGGGGATCATGTAACTCGCCTTGATCGTTGGGAACCGGAGCTGAATGAAGCCATAC
CAAACGACGAGCGTGACACCACGATGCCTGTAGCAATGGCAACAACGTTGCGCAAACTATTAACTGGCGA
ACTACTTACTCTAGCTTCCCGGCAACAATTAATAGACTGGATGGAGGCGGATAAAGTTGCAGGACCACTT
CTGCGCTCGGCCCTTCCGGCTGGCTGGTTTATTGCTGATAAATCTGGAGCCGGTGAGCGTGGGTCTCGCG
GTATCATTGCAGCACTGGGGCCAGATGGTAAGCCCTCCCGTATCGTAGTTATCTACACGACGGGGAGTCA
GGCAACTATGGATGAACGAAATAGACAGATCGCTGAGATAGGTGCCTCACTGATTAAGCATTGGTAACTG
TCAGACCAAGTTTACTCATATATACTTTAGATTGATTTAAAACTTCATTTTTAATTTAAAAGGATCTAGG
TGAAGATCCTTTTTGATAATCTCATGACCAAAATCCCTTAACGTGAGTTTTCGTTCCACTGAGCGTCAGA
CCCCGTAGAAAAGATCAAAGGATCTTCTTGAGATCCTTTTTTTCTGCGCGTAATCTGCTGCTTGCAAACA
AAAAAACCACCGCTACCAGCGGTGGTTTGTTTGCCGGATCAAGAGCTACCAACTCTTTTTCCGAAGGTAA
CTGGCTTCAGCAGAGCGCAGATACCAAATACTGTTCTTCTAGTGTAGCCGTAGTTAGGCCACCACTTCAA
GAACTCTGTAGCACCGCCTACATACCTCGCTCTGCTAATCCTGTTACCAGTGGCTGCTGCCAGTGGCGAT
AAGTCGTGTCTTACCGGGTTGGACTCAAGACGATAGTTACCGGATAAGGCGCAGCGGTCGGGCTGAACGG
GGGGTTCGTGCACACAGCCCAGCTTGGAGCGAACGACCTACACCGAACTGAGATACCTACAGCGTGAGCT
ATGAGAAAGCGCCACGCTTCCCGAAGGGAGAAAGGCGGACAGGTATCCGGTAAGCGGCAGGGTCGGAACA
GGAGAGCGCACGAGGGAGCTTCCAGGGGGAAACGCCTGGTATCTTTATAGTCCTGTCGGGTTTCGCCACC
TCTGACTTGAGCGTCGATTTTTGTGATGCTCGTCAGGGGGGCGGAGCCTATGGAAAAACGCCAGCAACGC
GGCCTTTTTACGGTTCCTGGCCTTTTGCTGGCCTTTTGCTCACATGTTCTTTCCTGCGTTATCCCCTGAT
TCTGTGGATAACCGTATTACCGCCTTTGAGTGAGCTGATACCGCTCGCCGCAGCCGAACGACCGAGCGCA
GCGAGTCAGTGAGCGAGGAAGCGGAAGAGCGCCCAATACGCAAACCGCCTCTCCCCGCGCGTTGGCCGAT
TCATTAATGCAGCTGGCACGACAGGTTTCCCGACTGGAAAGCGGGCAGTGAGCGCAACGCAATTAATGTG
AGTTAGCTCACTCATTAGGCACCCCAGGCTTTACACTTTATGCTTCCGGCTCGTATGTTGTGTGGAATTG
TGAGCGGATAACAATTTCACACAGGAAACAGCTATGACCATGATTACGCCAAGCGCGCAATTAACCCTCA
CTAAAGGGAACAAAAGCTGGAGCTGCAAGC
