>Addgene plasmid #141884 | TFORF1907 | depositor partial sequence | sequence record 277789 | Insert
ACCGCCACCATGCCGCAGCTGAACGGCGGTGGAGGGGATGACCTAGGCGCCAACGACGAACTGATTTCCT
TCAAAGACGAGGGCGAACAGGAGGAGAAGAGCTCCGAAAACTCCTCGGCAGAGAGGGATTTAGCTGATGT
CAAATCGTCTCTAGTCAATGAATCAGAAACGAATCAAAACAGCTCCTCCGATTCCGAGGCGGAAAGACGG
CCTCCGCCTCGCTCCGAAAGTTTCCGAGACAAATCCCGGGAAAGTTTGGAAGAAGCGGCCAAGAGGCAAG
ATGGAGGGCTCTTTAAGGGGCCACCGTATCCCGGCTACCCCTTCATCATGATCCCCGACCTGACGAGCCC
CTACCTCCCCAACGGATCGCTCTCGCCCACCGCCCGAACCTATCTCCAGATGAAATGGCCACTGCTTGAT
GTCCAGGCAGGGAGCCTCCAGAGTAGACAAGCCCTCAAGGATGCCCGGTCCCCATCACCGGCACACATTG
TCTCTAACAAAGTGCCAGTGGTGCAGCACCCTCACCATGTCCACCCCCTCACGCCTCTTATCACGTACAG
CAATGAACACTTCACGCCGGGAAACCCACCTCCACACTTACCAGCCGACGTAGACCCCAAAACAGGAATC
CCACGGCCTCCGCACCCTCCAGATATATCCCCGTATTACCCACTATCGCCTGGCACCGTAGGACAAATCC
CCCATCCGCTAGGATGGTTAGTACCACAGCAAGGTCAACCAGTGTACCCAATCACGACAGGAGGATTCAG
ACACCCCTACCCCACAGCTCTGACCGTCAATGCTTCCATGTCCAGGTTCCCTCCCCATATGGTCCCACCA
CATCATACGCTACACACGACGGGCATTCCGCATCCGGCCATAGTCACACCAACAGTCAAACAGGAATCGT
CCCAGAGTGATGTCGGCTCACTCCATAGTTCAAAGCATCAGGACTCCAAAAAGGAAGAAGAAAAGAAGAA
GCCCCACATAAAGAAACCTCTTAATGCATTCATGTTGTATATGAAGGAAATGAGAGCAAAGGTCGTAGCT
GAGTGCACGTTGAAAGAAAGCGCGGCCATCAACCAGATCCTTGGGCGGAGGTGGCATGCACTGTCCAGAG
AAGAGCAAGCGAAATACTACGAGCTGGCCCGGAAGGAGCGACAGCTTCATATGCAACTGTACCCCGGCTG
GTCCGCGCGGGATAACTATGGAAAGAAGAAGAAGAGGAAAAGGGACAAGCAGCCGGGAGAGACCAATGAA
CACAGCGAATGTTTCCTAAATCCTTGCCTTTCACTTCCTCCGATTACAGACCTGAGCGCTCCTAAGAAAT
GCCGAGCGCGCTTTGGCCTTGATCAACAGAATAACTGGTGCGGCCCTTGCAGGAGAAAAAAAAAGTGCGT
TCGCTACATACAAGGTGAAGGCAGCTGCCTCAGCCCACCCTCTTCAGATGGAAGCTTACTAGATTCGCCT
CCCCCCTCCCCGAACCTGCTAGGCTCCCCTCCCCGAGACGCCAAGTCACAGACTGAGCAGACCCAGCCTC
TGTCGCTGTCCCTGAAGCCCGACCCCCTGGCCCACCTGTCCATGATGCCTCCGCCACCCGCCCTCCTGCT
CGCTGAGGCCACCCACAAGGCCTCCGCCCTCTGTCCCAACGGGGCCCTGGACCTGCCCCCAGCCGCTTTG
CAGCCTGCCGCCCCCTCCTCATCAATTGCACAGCCGTCGACTTCTTCCTTACATTCCCACAGCTCCCTGG
CCGGGACCCAGCCCCAGCCGCTGTCGCTCGTCACCAAGTCTTTAGAATAGTAATGAACTAGTCCGTAACT
TGAAAGTATTTCGATTTCTTGGCTTTATATATCTTGTGGAAAGGACGAACGCATGGGTTGATGCGCGGTA
GC
