>Addgene plasmid #141884 | TFORF1907 | depositor partial sequence | sequence record 277790 | Barcode
ACGCATGGGTTGATGCGCGGTAGC
